>Addgene plasmid #26778 | pPIGA-PHD | depositor full sequence | sequence record 12677 | Author sequence
CAGGAAACAGCTATGACCATGATTACGCCAAGCTTGGTACCGAGCTCGGATCCACTAGTAACGGCCGCCA
GTGTGCTGGAATTCGCCCTTCATGGTACCTTAGCCTAGAGTAGATAGCAAGTTGGAGCTGAGGAGAATAG
CTCTTTACTGTAAGGCTTTCTTACTTGGTTTGAATGATGAATTCCAGTATATAAGATGAACTCATATGTG
AATGGAAGTTCTAAAAACTTATCTCTAAAAATTGTCTTATACATTTTCCATTGAAACATGAGATGTTTGC
GACAGTCAAACATTTTTGACTGAAGCATTTTGAGACATTCTGACCTTCTACAAGTCTTGTACTATCTCTC
CCATATGAAACATGGAAAGTTGGAGTCTAGTGCTTACCTGTTGGGAGTACATGTCAGAGTCCCCGGGCAG
CCTTTTCAGACTCTCTCTACTCCATCTTGATGTCCCCCTGCCTCCCCAACCACTCCCTAGATTCCAGTGT
TATCCTTTAGGAGCAGAGATAGAATTGGGGGTATAATTGGCAGGGATATTTGGTCAGACAGGTTATTTTG
ATGATACCATCCTGATCTCCACTCCCTTTGAGAACCATGGCACTGTTAAGTTGTGACTTGACCTTCTTCA
TTGACATCGTATAAACCCCAGAAGCCTGAGCCACTGTAGGTAATAAGTTAACAGGGAAAGAACTGTGGTG
ACGGTTTGTCAGCATATAGTAAAGGGGCTAATTGGGATTTTTTTGGTAACCACATTTTTCTTTTGGTTAA
AGTAATAGTACAGCATCTGTATTTTTTTTAATTCTATGGTGATTTATAATACACTTTTAGAAAAAAGTAA
ATCCTTGCCTATAATGGATTGTCATCGCTAACATTCTCTTCATAATAGTAAATTGTTATTTTATCACTTA
AAACTATAAGTAGATTAATTGACCTGAAATAAAGCTGGACAAAAAAGTCAGTTTGTAGTTACTCTTTTAA
CCCTATGACATTTTAATTCATTTCAACTCCTCCTTCTTAGTTTAACTGTGCTATTTAGGAAATCGATCAT
GAAATTAATTTGGAGTTCATGCTGTAAACATACTTCTTCAATTGCAATTCACCAGTCTCAGCATAATTCT
CAACATAATTCTGATTAAAATGTTTGTATTCAGAATGTCCTCAGGGTAAAAGAGCTCGATGAAAACATGC
CGTACCTTTCAAGGGCTGTTGACCTGTACAACATGCACTGCATGTTATAACTTCCTTGAGTTCAAAAGGA
GACGGTTTAAAGGTCTAATATATGAGACTAAGCACAAGTAATACTCAAATTACAAAATATGAATGTTGGC
CCATTTGATGTGTTCTGAACAAGTATGTTTAAAGATCTTCGTTTTTTGATATTTTAGAGCTTAGTACTTA
GCAGTGTTTTAAAAAGCAAGCCACCTACTTGCTCAGCAAAAAACGTTATTTCATTTGCCAGCATTTGACC
TATACTATCTACTGAAATTTCCCCCATCTCTTTATCTTCTTTTATTTGAAATCCATGAAATGCTTCTGCA
TGTCCTCACCATCCATGCTCAGCAACATGTACAGCCTCATGTGGCTGTTGAAAGAGGAGGCTCTGTGTTC
CCAGAAGTATGCTAGATTGTAGCTCTCTGCTTGTGGTTGATGTCTGCCAGATGCCGGTGAGAGCATCTCA
GCTTAGTCAAGGAATCTTCAAAGGCAAATCCTGCTTCAGTACTGCTGAAGTCACTGCTGAATTAAATATT
GACCCTACAGTGGTGACCCCAAAAGCTGTTCAGACTTTGCGGGACTTTGGAATTCTAGTAGTTGGCTAAA
ATTGATGGTGACTCCCTAGGGGAGAGGAACTGTGGCTTATTCTTTGTATCACACAGCCTCTAGCCCGGTG
TCTTGCCCAGAATAAGTACCCAATAAGTTTTGAATCAAATGGCAATAATTATCGTGATTAAGTTCATTAA
GGATATCATTACTATGACAACAACAACAAAACACAAGCAACTTTTGTTTGTATTTGTTTATAAAATGTTC
CTGCAGGATCGGGTCATTGTTTATCATGGGACAGGTGATGGGGTGATGGGTGAAAGTGCTCACACTTGGC
TTCTCTCCCTCCAGGTATATGACCGGGTATCAGTGGAAGCTGTGTTGCCAATGGACAAACGACTGGACAG
ACTTATTTCTCACTGCGGCCCAGTAACAGGCTACATCAGCTAGCATAACTTCGTATAGCATACATTATAC
GAAGTTATGAATTCTACCGGGTAGGGGAGGCGCTTTTCCCAAGGCAGTCTGGAGCATGCGCTTTAGCAGC
CCCGCTGGGCACTTGGCGCTACACAAGTGGCCTCTGGCCTCGCACACATTCCACATCCACCGGTAGGCGC
CAACCGGCTCCGTTCTTTGGTGGCCCCTTCGCGCCACCTTCTACTCCTCCCCTAGTCAGGAAGTTCCCCC
CCGCCCCGCAGCTCGCGTCGTGCAGGACGTGACAAATGGAAGTAGCACGTCTCACTAGTCTCGTGCAGAT
GGACAGCACCGCTGAGCAATGGAAGCGGGTAGGCCTTTGGGGCAGCGGCCAATAGCAGCTTTGCTCCTTC
GCTTTCTGGGCTCAGAGGCTGGGAAGGGGTGGGTCCGGGGGCGGGCTCAGGGGCGGGCTCAGGGGCGGGG
CGGGCGCCCGAAGGTCCTCCGGAGGCCCGGCATTCTGCACGCTTCAAAAGCGCACGTCTGCCGCGCTGTT
CTCCTCTTCCTCATCTCCGGGCCTTTCGACCTGCATCCCGCCACCATGAAAAAGCCTGAACTCACCGCGA
CGTCTGTCGAGAAGTTTCTGATCGAAAAGTTCGACAGCGTCTCCGACCTGATGCAGCTCTCGGAGGGCGA
AGAATCTCGTGCTTTCAGCTTCGATGTAGGAGGGCGTGGATATGTCCTGCGGGTAAATAGCTGCGCCGAT
GGTTTCTACAAAGATCGTTATGTTTATCGGCACTTTGCATCGGCCGCGCTCCCGATTCCGGAAGTGCTTG
ACATTGGGGAATTCAGCGAGAGCCTGACCTATTGCATCTCCCGCCGTGCACAGGGTGTCACGTTGCAAGA
CCTGCCTGAAACCGAACTGCCCGCTGTTCTGCAGCCGGTCGCGGAGGCCATGGATGCGATCGCTGCGGCC
GATCTTAGCCAGACGAGCGGGTTCGGCCCATTCGGACCGCAAGGAATCGGTCAATACACTACATGGCGTG
ATTTCATATGCGCGATTGCTGATCCCCATGTGTATCACTGGCAAACTGTGATGGACGACACCGTCAGTGC
GTCCGTCGCGCAGGCTCTCGATGAGCTGATGCTTTGGGCCGAGGACTGCCCCGAAGTCCGGCACCTCGTG
CACGCGGATTTCGGCTCCAACAATGTCCTGACGGACAATGGCCGCATAACAGCGGTCATTGACTGGAGCG
AGGCGATGTTCGGGGATTCCCAATACGAGGTCGCCAACATCTTCTTCTGGAGGCCGTGGTTGGCTTGTAT
GGAGCAGCAGACGCGCTACTTCGAGCGGAGGCATCCGGAGCTTGCAGGATCGCCGCGGCTCCGGGCGTAT
ATGCTCCGCATTGGTCTTGACCAACTCTATCAGAGCTTGGTTGACGGCAATTTCGATGATGCAGCTTGGG
CGCAGGGTCGATGCGACGCAATCGTCCGATCCGGAGCCGGGACTGTCGGGCGTACACAAATCGCCCGCAG
AAGCGCGGCCGTCTGGACCGATGGCTGTGTAGAAGTACTCGCCGATAGTGGAAACCGACGCCCCAGCACT
CGTCCGAGGGCAAAGGAATAGAGTAGATGCCGACCGAACAAGAGCTGATTTCGAGAACGCCTCAGCCAGC
AACTCGCGCGAGCCTAGCAAGGCAAATGCGAGAGAACGGCCTTACGCTTGGTGGCACAGTTCTCGTCCAC
AGTTCGCTAAGCTCGCTCGGCTGGGTCGCGGGAGGGCCGGTCGCAGTGATTCAGGCCCTTCTGGATTGTG
TTGGTCCCCAGGGCACGATTGTCATGCCCACGCACTCGGGTGATCTGACTGATCCCGCAGATTGGAGATC
GCCGCCCGTGCCTGCCGATTGGGTGCAGATCCGTCGAGTTAACGCCTCGACTGTGCCTTCTAGTTGCCAG
CCATCTGTTGTTTGCCCCTCCCCCGTGCCTTCCTTGACCCTGGAAGGTGCCACTCCCACTGTCCTTTCCT
AATAAAATGAGGAAATTGCATCGCATTGTCTGAGTAGGTGTCATTCTATTCTGGGGGGTGGGGTGGGGCA
GGACAGCAAGGGGGAGGATTGGGAAGACAATAGCAGGCATGCTGGGGATGCGGTGGGCTCTATGGGATAT
CATAACTTCGTATAGCATACATTATACGAAGTTATGCTAGCTTTGTTGGCAGTTTTCAACTTCCTCTTCC
TCATTTTCTTGAGATGGATGACTCCAGATTCTATCATTGATGTTGCAATAGATGCCACTGGGCCACGGGG
TGCCTGGACTAATAACTATTCTCACAGTAAAAGAGGGGGTGAGAATAATGAGATATCTGAAACCAGGTAG
AAGGAAGCCTAGATTGTAAGATTTTAAACATTTGTAATAGTTCTATAAAGACTATGGAAAATAACCTTGC
TTTTGGGGGGTTTTTGTTTTTTTAGAGTTAATTTAGTAAGTTATGCTACCTCTATATCATTCAATATTTT
CTGTTGAGGAAAGATAAAAATGTATGCAATTCCTGAGTGTAGAAACTTCTTGCACTTATTTAAAATTTAG
GAGAGAACATTTAAGCCACTCAGGTATGCAATTTTTCAGACTACTGAAATCCCTGTAGCAGAGATGTTTT
AACATTATATTTTGAGAGCTTTGGGTGCTGAAGGGCCAAACGTTTTCTGGGCATTTTTTGGCCAGTTTTT
AATGTAACACCATTAGACACTCACCAGATGTTTACAAGTTTTCTTTAGGGGAACTACAACAATTATATGA
ACTGTTTTATATCATGTTCATATACATTTATTAGGAATCTAAATCATGTCTTTGAACATTTATTAGGTTC
ACTCAGTAGGTGTTACATGTAATTAACAGGTTCCTTGAGTAAGATAGTCCATCAGTTACCAGCACATTTT
GAACCCCTGCTCTGTGTAGAATGTTGAACTAGATGCTTCCCGCCATTAAGGACCAGGGGTGCATTCACTC
TTTGTTTACCATTCAAATGGCTTACTTCATCATAATTGTGGTTGATATGAGATCAATATCCAACATGCCA
AAAATGCTCATGCCAGTTAATGCCAGGAAAAAAATCACCGACACACTACTAGTACTTTGTTCCTGTTGTA
TGCATTCTCCTAGGTAGAGCCTCCATCTTCAGTTGTGTTTGTGAAGGTATTTTTTGCTTTTTAAATACTG
GGGACCGATATCACTGTTGATAGTGCAGAGAAACCCTCCACATTTTTCAGTGCATAATTGAGTTTTCTAT
AAATGCCTTCGTGTTTTCTGAGCAGAATGTACGAGGTGTGCCATCCCAAAACCAGCTGCTACCCTGTCCT
TTTAATGTAAGTCACTCCCCTTCACTGTGGCCTCGCTGATGTCTGATAAGTATTGTCAGTGTGCAAAAGG
CTTTACTTCAGAATGGTTTATTTATAGCAAACTAAGTTGAAAATTTTAGAAACAGTCTTTGTGGGTGGAT
GTTATTAACTGTCATTGTTGTTGCCCAGAGCCATGGGTTTTTTAACCCCAAATTATCCACATGGTGTGTA
TTATGAATTCTTTGAACTCTTAAGGTTTTTGTGAGAAAAGGACTGTGAATTCAAAACAATAAGGCACTTG
TGGGTGCACTACATAGATTCTGACAGTGTTGTGATTCTGTATAGGATTTTTAAAAATGACAACATTCACA
AAATTTATTACTTTTTAAAAAATAACATGCCTATTAACTGGTTGCACTGATATAAAAGAAATATATTTGT
GTTTTGTTTGTACTAAAATGCAAAAGCAAGAGTGCAATTTTTAAAATCTAGAAGTTAGGGGTTTTGTTGG
AGAAAAATGGACTGATCTTTAAACTATTCAGTCTTACTGGGATTTTTATGCATAGAAACTCACATATAAA
CATGAAATAAACAGTGCCAGTATTCATAGGAAAGTGAGAAACTGTAATATTTGGCCATTATTCTATTCAA
CAGGTTTTAGAGGCATGCTCGAGCATGCATCTAGAGGGCCCAATTCGCCCTATAGTGAGTCGTATTACAA
TTCACTGGCCGTCGTTTTACAACGTCGTGACTGGGAAAACCCTGGCGTTACCCAACTTAATCGCCTTGCA
GCACATCCCCCTTTCGCCAGCTGGCGTAATAGCGAAGAGGCCCGCACCGATCGCCCTTCCCAACAGTTGC
GCAGCCTGAATGGCGAATGG
[124 nt withheld, positions 6391-6514]
C
[91 nt withheld, positions 6516-6606]
A
[49 nt withheld, positions 6608-6656]
CCTTTGACGTTGGAGTCCACGTTCTTT
[37 nt withheld, positions 6684-6720]
ACCCTATCTCGGTCTATTCTTTTGATTTATAAGGGATTTTGCCGATTTCGGCCTATTGGTTAAAAAATGA
GCTGATTTAACAAAAATTTAACGCGAATTTTAACAAAATTCAGGGCGCAAGGGCTGCTAAAGGAAGCGGA
ACACGTAGAAAGCCAGTCCGCAGAAACGGTGCTGACCCCGGATGAATGTCAGCTACTGGGCTATCTGGAC
AAGGGAAAACGCAAGCGCAAAGAGAAAGCAGGTAGCTTGCAGTGGGCTTACATGGCGATAGCTAGACTGG
GCGGTTTTATGGACAGCAAGCGAACCGGAATTGCCAGCTGGGGCGCCCTCTGGTAAGGTTGGGAAGCCCT
GCAAAGTAAACTGGATGGCTTTCTTGCCGCCAAGGATCTGATGGCGCAGGGGATCAAGATCTGATCAAGA
GACAGGATGAGGATCGTTTCGCATGATTGAACAAGATGGATTGCACGCAGGTTCTCCGGCCGCTTGGGTG
GAGAGGCTATTCGGCTATGACTGGGCACAACAGACAATCGGCTGCTCTGATGCCGCCGTGTTCCGGCTGT
CAGCGCAGGGGCGCCCGGTTCTTTTTGTCAAGACCGACCTGTCCGGTGCCCTGAATGAACTGCAGGACGA
GGCAGCGCGGCTATCGTGGCTGGCCACGACGGGCGTTCCTTGCGCAGCTGTGCTCGACGTTGTCACTGAA
GCGGGAAGGGACTGGCTGCTATTGGGCGAAGTGCCGGGGCAGGATCTCCTGTCATCCCACCTTGCTCCTG
CCGAGAAAGTATCCATCATGGCTGATGCAATGCGGCGGCTGCATACGCTTGATCCGGCTACCTGCCCATT
CGACCACCAAGCGAAACATCGCATCGAGCGAGCACGTACTCGGATGGAAGCCGGTCTTGTCGATCAGGAT
GATCTGGACGAAGAGCATCAGGGGCTCGCGCCAGCCGAACTGTTCGCCAGGCTCAAGGCGCGCATGCCCG
ACGGCGAGGATCTCGTCGTGACCCATGGCGATGCCTGCTTGCCGAATATCATGGTGGAAAATGGCCGCTT
TTCTGGATTCATCGACTGTGGCCGGCTGGGTGTGGCGGACCGCTATCAGGACATAGCGTTGGCTACCCGT
GATATTGCTGAAGAGCTTGGCGGCGAATGGGCTGACCGCTTCCTCGTGCTTTACGGTATCGCCGCTCCCG
ATTCGCAGCGCATCGCCTTCTATCGCCTTCTTGACGAGTTCTTCTGAATTGAAAAAGGAAGAGTATGAGT
ATTCAACATTTCCGTGTCGCCCTTATTCCCTTTTTTGCGGCATTTTGCCTTCCTGTTTTTGCTCACCCAG
AAACGCTGGTGAAAGTAAAAGATGCTGAAGATCAGTTGGGTGCACGAGTGGGTTACATCGAACTGGATCT
CAACAGCGGTAAGATCCTTGAGAGTTTTCGCCCCGAAGAACGTTTTCCAATGATGAGCACTTTTAAAGTT
CTGCTATGTGGCGCGGTATTATCCCGTATTGACGCCGGGCAAGAGCAACTCGGTCGCCGCATACACTATT
CTCAGAATGACTTGGTTGAGTACTCACCAGTCACAGAAAAGCATCTTACGGATGGCATGACAGTAAGAGA
ATTATGCAGTGCTGCCATAACCATGAGTGATAACACTGCGGCCAACTTACTTCTGACAACGATCGGAGGA
CCGAAGGAGCTAACCGCTTTTTTGCACAACATGGGGGATCATGTAACTCGCCTTGATCGTTGGGAACCGG
AGCTGAATGAAGCCATACCAAACGACGAGCGTGACACCACGATGCCTGTAGCAATGGCAACAACGTTGCG
CAAACTATTAACTGGCGAACTACTTACTCTAGCTTCCCGGCAACAATTAATAGACTGGATGGAGGCGGAT
AAAGTTGCAGGACCACTTCTGCGCTCGGCCCTTCCGGCTGGCTGGTTTATTGCTGATAAATCTGGAGCCG
GTGAGCGTGGGTCTCGCGGTATCATTGCAGCACTGGGGCCAGATGGTAAGCCCTCCCGTATCGTAGTTAT
CTACACGACGGGGAGTCAGGCAACTATGGATGAACGAAATAGACAGATCGCTGAGATAGGTGCCTCACTG
ATTAAGCATTGGTAACTGTCAGACCAAGTTTACTCATATATACTTTAGATTGATTTAAAACTTCATTTTT
AATTTAAAAGGATCTAGGTGAAGATCCTTTTTGATAATCTCATGACCAAAATCCCTTAACGTGAGTTTTC
GTTCCACTGAGCGTCAGACCCCGTAGAAAAGATCAAAGGATCTTCTTGAGATCCTTTTTTTCTGCGCGTA
ATCTGCTGCTTGCAAACAAAAAAACCACCGCTACCAGCGGTGGTTTGTTTGCCGGATCAAGAGCTACCAA
CTCTTTTTCCGAAGGTAACTGGCTTCAGCAGAGCGCAGATACCAAATACTGTTCTTCTAGTGTAGCCGTA
GTTAGGCCACCACTTCAAGAACTCTGTAGCACCGCCTACATACCTCGCTCTGCTAATCCTGTTACCAGTG
GCTGCTGCCAGTGGCGATAAGTCGTGTCTTACCGGGTTGGACTCAAGACGATAGTTACCGGATAAGGCGC
AGCGGTCGGGCTGAACGGGGGGTTCGTGCACACAGCCCAGCTTGGAGCGAACGACCTACACCGAACTGAG
ATACCTACAGCGTGAGCTATGAGAAAGCGCCACGCTTCCCGAAGGGAGAAAGGCGGACAGGTATCCGGTA
AGCGGCAGGGTCGGAACAGGAGAGCGCACGAGGGAGCTTCCAGGGGGAAACGCCTGGTATCTTTATAGTC
CTGTCGGGTTTCGCCACCTCTGACTTGAGCGTCGATTTTTGTGATGCTCGTCAGGGGGGCGGAGCCTATG
GAAAAACGCCAGCAACGCGGCCTTTTTACGGTTCCTGGCCTTTTGCTGGCCTTTTGCTCACATGTTCTTT
CCTGCGTTATCCCCTGATTCTGTGGATAACCGTATTACCGCCTTTGAGTGAGCTGATACCGCTCGCCGCA
GCCGAACGACCGAGCGCAGCGAGTCAGTGAGCGAGGAAGCGGAAGAGCGCCCAATACGCAAACCGCCTCT
CCCCGCGCGTTGGCCGATTCATTAATGCAGCTGGCACGACAGGTTTCCCGACTGGAAAGCGGGCAGTGAG
CGCAACGCAATTAATGTGAGTTAGCTCACTCATTAGGCACCCCAGGCTTTACACTTTATGCTTCCGGCTC
GTATGTTGTGTGGAATTGTGAGCGGATAACAATTTCACA
Features (pLannotate 1.2.2; 20 found; start..end, strand, type, name):
   2112..2207    +  CDS            PIGA (fragment): PIGA_HUMAN - Experimental evidence at protein level: Swiss-Prot protein existence level 1. Catalytic subunit of the glycosylphosphatidylinositol-N- acetylglucosaminyltransferase (GPI-GnT) complex that catalyzes the transfer of N-acetylglucosamine from UDP-N-acetylglucosamine to phosphatidylinositol and participates in the first step of GPI biosynthesis. From Homo sapiens (Human).
   2215..2248    +  protein_bind   loxP: Cre-mediated recombination occurs in the 8-bp core sequence (GCATACAT). Cre recombinase
   2259..2758    +  promoter       PGK promoter: mouse phosphoglycerate kinase 1 promoter
   2776..3801    +  CDS            HygR: aminoglycoside phosphotransferase from E. coli; aph(4)-Ia; confers resistance to hygromycin
   3819..4097    +  CDS            yokD (fragment): YOKD_BACSU - Experimental evidence at protein level: Swiss-Prot protein existence level 1. May contribute to antibiotic resistance. From Bacillus subtilis (strain 168).
   4111..4335    +  polyA_signal   bGH poly(A) signal: bovine growth hormone polyadenylation signal
   4342..4375    +  protein_bind   loxP: Cre-mediated recombination occurs in the 8-bp core sequence (GCATACAT). Cre recombinase
   4374..4547    +  CDS            PIGA (fragment): PIGA_HUMAN - Experimental evidence at protein level: Swiss-Prot protein existence level 1. Catalytic subunit of the glycosylphosphatidylinositol-N- acetylglucosaminyltransferase (GPI-GnT) complex that catalyzes the transfer of N-acetylglucosamine from UDP-N-acetylglucosamine to phosphatidylinositol and participates in the first step of GPI biosynthesis. From Homo sapiens (Human).
   6209..6227    -  promoter       T7 promoter: promoter for bacteriophage T7 RNA polymerase
   6230..6387    +  CDS            lacZα (fragment): LacZα fragment of β-galactosidase; lacZ fragment
   6391..6819    +  rep_origin     f1 ori (sequence partly withheld): f1 bacteriophage origin of replication; arrow indicates direction of (+) strand synthesis
   6832..7131    +  CDS            tnpA (fragment): TN5P_ECOLX - Also known as tnp. Experimental evidence at protein level: Swiss-Prot protein existence level 1. Mediates transposition of transposon Tn5 by a 'cut and paste' mechanism. First, the monomeric transposase binds the 19 bp inverted DNA repeats flanking the transposon. Then, dimerization of the DNA- bound transposase creates a synaptic DNA complex. After nicking of the first DNA strand, excision of the transposon proceeds through a series of intermediates. The transposase then mediates the insertion of the transposon at a new site by strand transfer. The activity of the wild- type tran
   7163..7954    +  CDS            neo: KKA2_KLEPN - Also known as kan, nptII. Experimental evidence at protein level: Swiss-Prot protein existence level 1. Resistance to kanamycin, neomycin, paromomycin, ribostamycin, butirosin and gentamicin B. From Klebsiella pneumoniae.
   7958..7974    +  promoter       AmpR promoter (fragment): bla
   7975..8835    +  CDS            AmpR: β-lactamase; bla; confers resistance to ampicillin, carbenicillin, and related antibiotics
   9006..9594    +  rep_origin     ori: high-copy-number ColE1/pMB1/pBR322/pUC origin of replication
   9777..9869    +  CDS            lacI (fragment): lac repressor; lacI; The lac repressor binds to the lac operator to inhibit transcription in E. coli. This inhibition can be relieved by adding lactose or isopropyl-β-D-thiogalactopyranoside (IPTG).
   9882..9903    +  protein_bind   CAP binding site: CAP binding activates transcription in the presence of cAMP. E. coli catabolite activator protein
   9918..9948    +  promoter       lac promoter: promoter for the E. coli lac operon
   9956..9972    +  protein_bind   lac operator: The lac repressor binds to the lac operator to inhibit transcription in E. coli. This inhibition can be relieved by adding lactose or isopropyl-β-D-thiogalactopyranoside (IPTG). lac repressor encoded by lacI
