[The description below was written by a language model from this plasmid's Addgene catalogue record and pLannotate feature annotations shown in this document.]
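Description:
pPIGA-PHD is a gene-targeting donor plasmid built on the Invitrogen pCR2.1-TOPO cloning backbone and catalogued as a mammalian expression vector. It is maintained in E. coli at high copy through a ColE1/pUC-type origin and selected with ampicillin via the β-lactamase gene. The backbone also carries a kanamycin/neomycin phosphotransferase gene, an f1 origin, a T7 promoter and the lac promoter/operator with lacZα remnants typical of this TOPO vector. The depositor's full sequence is 9,979 nt, noticeably larger than backbone plus the listed 2,087 bp insert. The difference appears to be unannotated sequence on either side of the cassette.

The catalogued insert is a PGK-Hyg-p(A) cassette, cloned between KpnI and XhoI. In it, the mouse phosphoglycerate kinase 1 promoter drives the hygromycin phosphotransferase gene, terminated by a bovine growth hormone polyadenylation signal. (The Entrez link to a yeast PGK1 entry seems to be a catalogue artefact, and a short "yokD" hit between HygR and the poly(A) is probably an annotation by-product.) The cassette is bracketed by two loxP sites in the same orientation, so Cre recombinase could excise the marker after selection. Immediately outside the loxP sites lie fragments of human PIGA coding sequence. PIGA encodes the catalytic subunit of the GPI-N-acetylglucosaminyltransferase complex. The roughly 2 kb of unannotated sequence on each side is consistent with PIGA genomic homology arms, though the record does not explicitly label them.

This arrangement and the associated publication on targeting a disease-related gene in human induced pluripotent and embryonic stem cells point to use as a homologous-recombination donor. It would insert the hygromycin cassette into the PIGA locus, disrupting the gene and allowing drug selection of targeted clones.
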