Addgene plasmid #26778: pPIGA-PHD
Depositing lab: Linzhao Cheng. Depositing organization: Johns Hopkins University and School of Medicine. Publication: Gene targeting of a disease-related gene in human induced pluripotent stem and embryonic stem cells. Zou J, Maeder ML, Mali P, Pruett-Miller SM, Thibodeau-Beganny S, Chou BK, Chen G, Ye Z, Park IH, Daley GQ, Porteus MH, Joung JK, Cheng L. Cell Stem Cell. 2009 Jul 2. 5(1):97-110. 10.1016/j.stem.2009.05.023 PubMed 19540188.
Backbone
  Vector backbone: pCR2.1-TOPO
  Backbone manufacturer: Invitrogen
  Backbone size w/o insert (bp): 3931
  Vector type: Mammalian Expression
  Selectable markers: Hygromycin
Growth in bacteria
  Bacterial resistance: Ampicillin, 100 μg/mL
  Growth temperature: 37°C
  Growth strain: DH5alpha
  Copy number: High Copy
Gene/Insert
  Gene/Insert name: PGK-Hyg-p(A) (alt names: Hygromycin resistant gene; PGK promoter)
  Insert size (bp): 2087
  Entrez Gene: PGK1 (a.k.a. YCR012W)
  Cloning method: Restriction Enzyme; 5′ cloning site KpnI (not destroyed); 3′ cloning site XhoI (not destroyed)
  Sequencing primers: 5′ M13-rev
Terms and licenses: Academic/Nonprofit Terms; Industry Terms: Not Available to Industry
How to cite: pPIGA-PHD was a gift from Linzhao Cheng (Addgene plasmid # 26778 ; http://n2t.net/addgene:26778 ; RRID:Addgene_26778)
