>Addgene plasmid #26778 | pPIGA-PHD | addgene partial sequence | sequence record 33023 | 26778 with mPGK-F
TCTCCGGGCCTTTCGACCTGCATCCCGCCACCATGAAAAAGCCTGAACTCACCGCGACGTCTGTCGAGAA
GTTTCTGATCGAAAAGTTCGACAGCGTCTCCGACCTGATGCAGCTCTCGGAGGGCGAAGAATCTCGTGCT
TTCAGCTTCGATGTAGGAGGGCGTGGATATGTCCTGCGGGTAAATAGCTGCGCCGATGGTTTCTACAAAG
ATCGTTATGTTTATCGGCACTTTGCATCGGCCGCGCTCCCGATTCCGGAAGTGCTTGACATTGGGGAATT
CAGCGAGAGCCTGACCTATTGCATCTCCCGCCGTGCACAGGGTGTCACGTTGCAAGACCTGCCTGAAACC
GAACTGCCCGCTGTTCTGCAGCCGGTCGCGGAGGCCATGGATGCGATCGCTGCGGCCGATCTTAGCCAGA
CGAGCGGGTTCGGCCCATTCGGACCGCAAGGAATCGGTCAATACACTACATGGCGTGATTTCATATGCGC
GATTGCTGATCCCCATGTGTATCACTGGCAAACTGTGATGGACGACACCGTCAGTGCGTCCGTCGCGCAG
GCTCTCGATGAGCTGATGCTTTGGGCCGAGGACTGCCCCGAAGTCCGGCACCTCGTGCACGCGGATTTCG
GCTCCAACAATGTCCTGACGGACAATGGCCGCATAACAGCGGTCATTGACTGGAGCGAGGCGATGTTCGG
GGATTCCCAATACGAGGTCGCCAACATCTTCTTCTGGAGGCCGTGGTTGGCTTGTATGGAGCAGCAGACG
CGCTACTTCGAGCGGAGGCATCCGGAGCTTGCAGGATCGCCGCGGCTCCGGGCGTATATGCTCCGCATTG
GTCTTGACCAACTCTATCAGAGCTTGG
